Addgene plasmid #119885: pDD132
Purpose: Integration vector into the ROCI-3 site of Rhodococcus opacus PD630 containing constitutive EYFP and hygromycin B resistance marker
Depositing lab: Tae Seok Moon. Depositing organization: Washington University in Saint Louis. Publication: Molecular Toolkit for Gene Expression Control and Genome Modification in Rhodococcus opacus PD630. DeLorenzo DM, Rottinghaus AG, Henson WR, Moon TS. ACS Synth Biol. 2018 Feb 16;7(2):727-738. doi: 10.1021/acssynbio.7b00416. Epub 2018 Feb 5. PubMed 29366319.
Backbone
  Vector backbone: p15a
  Vector type: Bacterial Expression
Growth in bacteria
  Bacterial resistance: Hygromycin, 200 μg/mL
  Growth temperature: 37°C
  Growth strain: DH5alpha
  Copy number: Unknown
Gene/Insert
  Gene/Insert name: BbaJ23104_EYFP
Terms and licenses: Academic/Nonprofit Terms; Industry Terms: Not Available to Industry
How to cite: pDD132 was a gift from Tae Seok Moon (Addgene plasmid # 119885 ; http://n2t.net/addgene:119885 ; RRID:Addgene_119885)
