[The description below was written by a language model from this plasmid's Addgene catalogue record and pLannotate feature annotations shown in this document.]
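Description:
pDD132 is a 4,244-nt bacterial integration vector designed to deliver a reporter cassette into the ROCI-3 chromosomal site of Rhodococcus opacus PD630. It is built on a p15A backbone, so it replicates in E. coli for cloning and propagation through the medium-copy p15A origin. No origin for Rhodococcus is annotated, which fits its use as an integrating rather than replicating plasmid in that host. Selection in E. coli, and by the stated purpose in R. opacus, relies on a hygromycin B resistance gene (hyg), the aminoglycoside phosphotransferase from Streptomyces hygroscopicus that inactivates the antibiotic by phosphorylation.

The payload is EYFP, a yellow-green fluorescent protein derived from Aequorea victoria, expressed constitutively. The catalogue entry names the promoter as BBa_J23104, a member of the Anderson constitutive promoter family. The automated annotation instead flags a short fragment match to the closely related J23119 just upstream of the EYFP coding sequence, which probably reflects sequence similarity within that family. The EYFP gene is followed by paired rrnB T1 and T7Te terminators, and a second T7Te with a partial rrnB T1 lies elsewhere on the plasmid, insulating the cassette from read-through transcription. Short fragment hits to an RSF origin and to TetR are also listed, but they are too small to be functional parts. The homology arms or other sequences that direct integration at ROCI-3 are not annotated in the feature table, and the record does not state the integration mechanism. The construct belongs to a genetic toolkit for R. opacus. It serves to place a stable, constitutively fluorescent marker in the genome and to assess expression from this neutral integration site.
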