Features (pLannotate 1.2.2; 10 found; start..end, strand, type, name):
     11..35      +  terminator     rrnB T1 terminator (fragment): transcription terminator T1 from the E. coli rrnB gene
     51..78      +  terminator     T7Te terminator: phage T7 early transcription terminator
     97..152     -  rep_origin     RSF ori (fragment): Plasmids containing the RSF 1030 origin of replication can be propagated in E. coli cells that contain additional plasmids with compatible origins.
    240..785     -  rep_origin     p15A ori: Plasmids containing the medium-copy-number p15A origin of replication can be propagated in E. coli cells that contain a second plasmid with the ColE1 origin.
   1409..1436    -  terminator     T7Te terminator: phage T7 early transcription terminator
   1452..1523    -  terminator     rrnB T1 terminator: transcription terminator T1 from the E. coli rrnB gene
   1561..2277    -  CDS            EYFP: EYFP is a basic (constitutively fluorescent) green/yellow fluorescent protein published in 1996, derived from Aequorea victoria. It is reported to be a very rapidly-maturing weak dimer with high acid sensitivity.
   2364..2385    -  promoter       J23119(SpeI) promoter (fragment): bacterial promoter (Registry of Standard Biological Parts BBa J23119) modified to end with an SpeI site
   2541..2627    +  CDS            TetR (fragment): tetracycline repressor TetR; tetR from transposon Tn10; TetR binds to the tetracycline operator tetO to inhibit transcription. This inhibition can be relieved by adding tetracycline or doxycycline.
   2736..3728    -  CDS            hyg: KHYB_STRHY - Experimental evidence at protein level: Swiss-Prot protein existence level 1. The aminoglycoside phosphotransferases achieve inactivation of their antibiotic substrates by phosphorylation. From Streptomyces hygroscopicus.
>Addgene plasmid #119885 | pDD132 | addgene full sequence | sequence record 233787 | Addgene NGS Result
GAGATAGGTGCTGTTGTTTGTCGGTGAACGCTCTCTACTAGAGTCACACTGGCTCACCTTCGGGTGGGCC
TTTCTGCGTTTATACCTAGGGATATATTCCGCTTCCTCGCTCACTGACTCGCTACGCTCGGTCGTTCGAC
TGCGGCGAGCGGAAATGGCTTACGAACGGGGCGGAGATTTCCTGGAAGATGCCAGGAAGATACTTAACAG
GGAAGTGAGAGGGCCGCGGCAAAGCCGTTTTTCCATAGGCTCCGCCCCCCTGACAAGCATCACGAAATCT
GACGCTCAAATCAGTGGTGGCGAAACCCGACAGGACTATAAAGATACCAGGCGTTTCCCCCTGGCGGCTC
CCTCGTGCGCTCTCCTGTTCCTGCCTTTCGGTTTACCGGTGTCATTCCGCTGTTATGGCCGCGGTTGTCT
CATTCCACGCCTGACACTCAGTTCCGGGTAGGCAGTTCGCTCCAAGCTGGACTGTATGCACGAACCCCCC
GTTCAGTCCGACCGCTGCGCCTTATCCGGTAACTATCGTCTTGAGTCCAACCCGGAAAGACATGCAAAAG
CACCACTGACAGCAGCCACTGGTAATTGATTTAGAGGAGTTAGTCTTGAAGTCATGCGCCGGTTAAGGCT
AAACTGAAAGGACAAGTTTTGGTGACTGCGCTCCTCCAAGCCAGTTACCTCGGTTCAAAGAGTTGGTAGC
TCAGAGAACCTTCGAAAAACCGCCCTGCAAGACGGTTTTTTCGTTTTCAGAGCAAGAGATTACGCGCAGA
CCAAAACGATCTCAAGAAGATCATCTTATTAATCAGATAAAATATTTCTAGATTTCAGTGCAATTTATCT
CTTCAAATGTAGCACCTGAAGTCAGCCCCATACGCTCGCCTTGTCGTGGATCTTCTTTCCGGCGGCGGTC
AGTCCGGCGGCGTGGTGTTCGCCTTTTCCCACGTCGATGCCGCAAAACACGGCGTAACTCGTGTCCATTC
AGCAGTCCTTCGTCCGGCCAGTCCGGTCGCCGATCCAGCATCGATACCCGACACCCACGTTACGAGGTGA
CCTACCGCAGTTTCCGGTGGTCCTGTCCCTATCAGCGGTCCATCGACGCCACCAGGTTCGGCGACACCAC
CCCCGGATCATTCGAGAGACAGGGGCAAAGAAGTCATACCGAAGATGGCGACCGCAGTCCCGCGAAACGG
GACCACAAAGACGGTAACGGCAAACCGGCCTGGGAACCCGCGGGTTTCGCCACCCTCGAACGGGTCCTGG
CGACGAGCTGACCGCGTCGCGGCGCCCGATAAGAGACCACTCGAGCTCCGACCCTGATTCTGTGCGATAG
TGAGTTATGCAACCAAATGACGTGGCTTTGTTGAATAAATCGAACTTTTGCTGAGTTGAAGGATCAGCTC
GATATAAACGCAGAAAGGCCCACCCGAAGGTGAGCCAGTGTGACTCTAGTAGAGAGCGTTCACCGACAAA
CAACAGATAAAACGAAAGGCCCAGTCTTTCGACTGAGCCTTTCGTTTTATTTGATGCCTGGTTATCATGA
GACCGGTCTCAATTCGCAGCCTTGTACAGCTCGTCCATGCCGAGAGTGATCCCGGCGGCGGTCACGAACT
CCAGCAGGACCATGTGATCGCGCTTCTCGTTGGGGTCTTTGCTCAGGGCGGACTGGTAGCTCAGGTAGTG
GTTGTCGGGCAGCAGCACGGGGCCGTCGCCGATGGGGGTGTTCTGCTGGTAGTGGTCGGCGAGCTGCACG
CTGCCGTCCTCGATGTTGTGGCGGATCTTGAAGTTCACCTTGATGCCGTTCTTCTGCTTGTCGGCCATGA
TATAGACGTTGTGGCTGTTGTAGTTGTACTCCAGCTTGTGCCCCAGGATGTTGCCGTCCTCCTTGAAGTC
GATGCCCTTCAGCTCGATGCGGTTCACCAGGGTGTCGCCCTCGAACTTCACCTCGGCGCGGGTCTTGTAG
TTGCCGTCGTCCTTGAAGAAGATGGTGCGCTCCTGGACGTAGCCTTCGGGCATGGCGGACTTGAAGAAGT
CGTGCAGCTTCATGTGGTCGGGGTAGCGGGCGAAGCATTGCAGGCCGTAGCCGAAGGTGGTCACGAGGGT
GGGCCAGGGCACGGGCAGCTTGCCGGTGGTGCAGATGAACTTCAGGGTCAGCTTGCCGTAGGTGGCATCG
CCCTCGCCCTCGCCGGACACGCTGAACTTGTGGCCGTTTACGTCGCCGTCCAGCTCGACCAGGATGGGCA
CCACCCCGGTGAACAGCTCCTCGCCCTTGCTCACCATCTAGTATTTCTCCTCTTTCTCTAGTATGTGTGA
AATTGTTATCCGCTTGATCTAAGCAAACCTTAACAGCAGAGAAGGCTAGCACAATACCTAGGACTGAGCT
AGCTGCCAACTCGAGGTGAAGACGAAAGGGCCTCGTGATACGCCTATTTTTATAGGTTAATGTCATGATA
ATAATGGTTTCTTAGACGTCGATATCTGGCGAAAATGGTTAATCAAGGGCACTCTCGTATTGACCACCCT
GGAGGAGATGATCGAGGATGCAAGGTGCAGAGCCAGCCTTCTTATTCGGCCTTGAATTGATCATATGCGG
ATTAGAAAAACAACTTAAATGTGAAAGTGGGTCTTAATGACCATGGGCTAGCGCTTTAGCTAATTAATTG
GGGACCCTAGAGGTCCCCTTTTTTATTTTGCGGCCGCCGGGGGCCGGGGGCGGCGCCGGGCGGCCCGGGG
CGTCAGGCGCCGGGGGCGGTGTCCGGCGGCCCCCAGAGGAACTGCGCCAGTTCCTCCGGATCGGTGAAGC
CGGAGAGATCCAGCGGGGTCTCCTCGAACACCTCGAAGTCGTGCAGGAAGGTGAAGGCGAGCAGTTCGCG
GGCGAAGTCCTCGGTCCGCTTCCACTGCGCCCCGTCGAGCAGCGCGGCCAGGATCTCGCGGTCGCCCCGG
AAGGCGTTGAGATGCAGTTGCACCAGGCTGTAGCGGGAGTCTCCCGCATAGACGTCGGTGAAGTCGACGA
TCCCGGTGACCTCGGTCGCGGCCAGGTCCACGAAGATGTTGGTCCCGTGCAGGTCGCCGTGGACGAACCG
GGGTTCGCGGCCGGCCAGCAGCGTGTCCACGTCCGGCAGCCAGTCCTCCAGGCGGTCCAGCAGCCGGGGC
GAGAGGTAGCCCCACCCGCGGTGGTCCTCGACGGTCGCCGCGCGGCGTTCCCGCAGCAGTTCCGGGAAGA
CCTCGGAATGGGGGGTGAGCACGGTGTTCCCGGTCAGCGGCACCCTGTGCAGCCGGCCGAGCACCCGGCC
GAGTTCGCGGGCCAGGGCGAGCAGCGCGTTCCGGTCGGTCGTGCCGTCCATCGCGGACCGCCAGGTGGTG
CCGGTCATCCGGCTCATCACCAGGTAGGGCCACGGCCAGGCTCCGGTGCCGGGCCGCAGCTCGCCGCGGC
CGAGGAGGCGGGGCACCGGCACCGGGGCGTCCGCCAGGACCGCGTACGCCTCCGACTCCGACGCGAGGCT
CTCCGGACCGCACCAGTGCTCGCCGAACAGCTTGATCACCGGGCCGGGCTCGCCGACCAGTACGGGGTTG
GTGCTCTCGCCGGGCACCCGCAGCACCGGCGGCACCGGCAGCCCGAGCTCCTCCAGGGCTCGGCGGGCCA
GCGGCTCCCAGAATTCCTGGTCGTTCCGCAGGCTCGCGTAGGAATCATCCGAATCAATACGGTCGAGAAG
TAACAGGGATTCTTGTGTCACAGCGGACCTCTATTCTTGGGTCGGATAGTGTCGAGAACTGCGCGGTCAT
GGTATTCGGGACGTTTGAGTGCCGAGCAAGCGGCTCGCATCACTCGGTGGCTTCCCGGTGCCCGCCTGTG
TGCTGACATGCTTTCCAGTGCTCGAGTTTGTCGCCAAACATCGAGCCGGAGATGAAGAACAGATCATGTA
ATTCAATCTCTTCGCCGAGACGGGTGACGAGGCGATTGACCTCGTCACGAGGTACTTCGTCAACGAGTTT
CGATGAGCTGTGATAGTGCTGCCAGGTGCTGCGCATCTCGTCGAGCCCATACGTCACTTCGGTCGGGTCG
TTCAGCCCGGTCCTTGCAGTTGCCCACAAGCAGTGGTTCTCCACGATCCACGCTCAGCCGCCGACGCCGC
CGTGCAGCGTTGGCATACGTGCTTCGTGCAGTAGCTGTTCGTCCGTGTCTGCCGGCCACTCGGTGGTGCC
GCCGACGCGGGACCATTGCGCGATCAGGCATGAGAAGGTGCTCT
