>Addgene plasmid #119885 | pDD132 | depositor partial sequence | sequence record 227260 | ROCI-3 upstream homologous arm
CGCCTTGTCGTGGATCTTCTTTCCGGCGGCGGTCAGTCCGGCGGCGTGGTGTTCGCCTTTTCCCACGTCG
ATGCCGCAAAACACGGCGTAACTCGTGTCCATTCAGCAGTCCTTCGTCCGGCCAGTCCGGTCGCCGATCC
AGCATCGATACCCGACACCCACGTTACGAGGTGACCTACCGCAGTTTCCGGTGGTCCTGTCCCTATCAGC
GGTCCATCGACGCCACCAGGTTCGGCGACACCACCCCCGGATCATTCGAGAGACAGGGGCAAAGAAGTCA
TACCGAAGATGGCGACCGCAGTCCCGCGAAACGGGACCACAAAGACGGTAACGGCAAACCGGCCTGGGAA
CCCGCGGGTTTCGCCACCCTCGAACGGGTCCTGGCGACGAGCTGACCGCGTCGCGGCGCCCGATAAGAGA
CCACTCGAGCTCCGAC
