>Addgene plasmid #119885 | pDD132 | depositor partial sequence | sequence record 227261 | ROCI-3 downstream homologous arm
TTGGGTCGGATAGTGTCGAGAACTGCGCGGTCATGGTATTCGGGACGTTTGAGTGCCGAGCAAGCGGCTC
GCATCACTCGGTGGCTTCCCGGTGCCCGCCTGTGTGCTGACATGCTTTCCAGTGCTCGAGTTTGTCGCCA
AACATCGAGCCGGAGATGAAGAACAGATCATGTAATTCAATCTCTTCGCCGAGACGGGTGACGAGGCGAT
TGACCTCGTCACGAGGTACTTCGTCAACGAGTTTCGATGAGCTGTGATAGTGCTGCCAGGTGCTGCGCAT
CTCGTCGAGCCCATACGTCACTTCGGTCGGGTCGTTCAGCCCGGTCCTTGCAGTTGCCCACAAGCAGTGG
TTCTCCACGATCCACGCTCAGCCGCCGACGCCGCCGTGCAGCGTTGGCATACGTGCTTCGTGCAGTAGCT
GTTCGTCCGTGTCTGCCGGCCACTCGGTGGTGCCGCCGACGCGGGACCATTGCGCGATCAGGCATGAGAA
GGTGCTCT
